>Addgene plasmid #214316 | pMSCV-Myc-Caspase-11_humanized-mutant | addgene full sequence | sequence record 433870 | Addgene NGS Result
GAAAGACCCCACCTGTAGGTTTGGCAAGCTAGCTTAAGTAACGCCATTTTGCAAGGCATGGAAAATACAT
AACTGAGAATAGAGAAGTTCAGATCAAGGTTAGGAACAGAGAGACAGCAGAATATGGGCCAAACAGGATA
TCTGTGGTAAGCAGTTCCTGCCCCGGCTCAGGGCCAAGAACAGATGGTCCCCAGATGCGGTCCCGCCCTC
AGCAGTTTCTAGAGAACCATCAGATGTTTCCAGGGTGCCCCAAGGACCTGAAATGACCCTGTGCCTTATT
TGAACTAACCAATCAGTTCGCTTCTCGCTTCTGTTCGCGCGCTTCTGCTCCCCGAGCTCAATAAAAGAGC
CCACAACCCCTCACTCGGCGCGCCAGTCCTCCGATAGACTGCGTCGCCCGGGTACCCGTATTCCCAATAA
AGCCTCTTGCTGTTTGCATCCGAATCGTGGACTCGCTGATCCTTGGGAGGGTCTCCTCAGATTGATTGAC
TGCCCACCTCGGGGGTCTTTCATTTGGAGGTTCCACCGAGATTTGGAGACCCCTGCCCAGGGACCACCGA
CCCCCCCGCCGGGAGGTAAGCTGGCCAGCGGTCGTTTCGTGTCTGTCTCTGTCTTTGTGCGTGTTTGTGC
CGGCATCTAATGTTTGCGCCTGCGTCTGTACTAGTTAGCTAACTAGCTCTGTATCTGGCGGACCCGTGGT
GGAACTGACGAGTTCTGAACACCCGGCCGCAACCCTGGGAGACGTCCCAGGGACTTTGGGGGCCGTTTTT
GTGGCCCGACCTGAGGAAGGGAGTCGATGTGGAATCCGACCCCGTCAGGATATGTGGTTCTGGTAGGAGA
CGAGAACCTAAAACAGTTCCCGCCTCCGTCTGAATTTTTGCTTTCGGTTTGGAACCGAAGCCGCGCGTCT
TGTCTGCTGCAGCGCTGCAGCATCGTTCTGTGTTGTCTCTGTCTGACTGTGTTTCTGTATTTGTCTGAAA
ATTAGGGCCAGACTGTTACCACTCCCTTAAGTTTGACCTTAGGTCACTGGAAAGATGTCGAGCGGATCGC
TCACAACCAGTCGGTAGATGTCAAGAAGAGACGTTGGGTTACCTTCTGCTCTGCAGAATGGCCAACCTTT
AACGTCGGATGGCCGCGAGACGGCACCTTTAACCGAGACCTCATCACCCAGGTTAAGATCAAGGTCTTTT
CACCTGGCCCGCATGGACACCCAGACCAGGTCCCCTACATCGTGACCTGGGAAGCCTTGGCTTTTGACCC
CCCTCCCTGGGTCAAGCCCTTTGTACACCCTAAGCCTCCGCCTCCTCTTCCTCCATCCGCCCCGTCTCTC
CCCCTTGAACCTCCTCGTTCGACCCCGCCTCGATCCTCCCTTTATCCAGCCCTCACTCCTTCTCTAGGCG
CCGGAATTAGATCTCTCGAGATCGATGCGGCCGCGCCACCATGGAACAAAAACTCATCTCAGAAGAGGAT
CTGATGGCTGAAAACAAACACCCTGACAAACCACTTAAGGTGTTGGAACAGCTGGGCAAAGAAGTCCTTA
CGGAGTACCTAGAAAAATTAGTACAAAGCAATGTACTGAAATTAAAGGAGGAAGATAAACAAAAATTTAA
CAATGCTGAACGCAGTGACAAGCGTTGGGTTTTTGTAGATGCCATGAAAAAGAAACACAGCAAAGTAGGT
GAAATGCTTCTCCAGACATTCTTCAGTGTGGACCCAGGCAGCCACCATGGTGAAGCTAATCTGGAAATGG
AGGAACCAGAAGAATCATTGAACACTCTCAAGCTTTGTTCCCCTGAAGAGTTCACAAGGCTTTGCAGAGA
AAAGACACAAGAAATTTACCCAATAAAGGAGGCCAATGGCCGTACACGAAAGGCTCTTATCATATGCAAT
ACAGAGTTCAAACATCTCTCACTGAGGTATGGGGCTAAATTTGACATCATTGGTATGAAAGGCCTTCTTG
AAGACTTAGGCTACGATGTGGTGGTGAAAGAGGAGCTTACAGCAGAGGGCATGGAGTCAGAGATGAAAGA
CTTTGCTGCACTCTCAGAACACCAGACATCAGACAGCACATTCCTGGTGCTAATGTCTCATGGCACACTG
CATGGCATTTGTGGAACAATGCACAGTGAAAAAACTCCAGATGTGCTACAGTATGATACCATCTATCAGA
TATTCAACAATTGCCACTGTCCAGGTCTACGAGACAAACCCAAAGTCATCATTGTGCAGGCCTGCAGAGG
TGGGAACTCTGGAGAAATGTGGATCAGAGAGTCTTCAAAACCCCAGTTGTGCAGAGGTGTAGATCTACCT
AGGAATATGGAAGCTGATGCTGTCTATAAAACCCACGTGGAGAAGGACTTCATTGCCTTCTACTCTACAA
CCCCACATCACTTGTCCTACCGAGACAAAACAGGAGGCTCTTACTTCATCACTAGACTCATTTCCTGCTT
CCGGAAACATGCTTGCTCTTGTCATCTCTTTGATATATTCCTGAAGGTGCAACAATCATTTGAAACTCCA
AGGGCCAAAGCTCAGATGCCCACCATTGATCGGGCAACCTTGACAAGATATTTCTACCTCTTTCCTGGCA
ACTGAGTCGACGGTATCGATAAGCTTGATATCGAATTCCGCCCCCCCCCCTAACGTTACTGGCCGAAGCC
GCTTGGAATAAGGCCGGTGTGCGTTTGTCTATATGTTATTTTCCACCATATTGCCGTCTTTTGGCAATGT
GAGGGCCCGGAAACCTGGCCCTGTCTTCTTGACGAGCATTCCTAGGGGTCTTTCCCCTCTCGCCAAAGGA
ATGCAAGGTCTGTTGAATGTCGTGAAGGAAGCAGTTCCTCTGGAAGCTTCTTGAAGACAAACAACGTCTG
TAGCGACCCTTTGCAGGCAGCGGAACCCCCCACCTGGCGACAGGTGCCTCTGCGGCCAAAAGCCACGTGT
ATAAGATACACCTGCAAAGGCGGCACAACCCCAGTGCCACGTTGTGAGTTGGATAGTTGTGGAAAGAGTC
AAATGGCTCTCCTCAAGCGTATTCAACAAGGGGCTGAAGGATGCCCAGAAGGTACCCCATTGTATGGGAT
CTGATCTGGGGCCTCGGTGCACATGCTTTACATGTGTTTAGTCGAGGTTAAAAAAACGTCTAGGCCCCCC
GAACCACGGGGACGTGGTTTTCCTTTGAAAAACACGATGATAATATGGCCACAACCATGGTGAGCAAGGG
CGAGGAGCTGTTCACCGGGGTGGTGCCCATCCTGGTCGAGCTGGACGGCGACGTAAACGGCCACAAGTTC
AGCGTGTCTGGCGAGGGCGAGGGCGATGCCACCTACGGCAAGCTGACCCTGAAGTTCATCTGCACCACCG
GCAAGCTGCCCGTGCCCTGGCCCACCCTCGTGACCACCCTGACCTACGGCGTGCAGTGCTTCAGCCGCTA
CCCCGACCACATGAAGCAGCACGACTTCTTCAAGTCCGCCATGCCCGAAGGCTACGTCCAGGAGCGCACC
ATCTTCTTCAAGGACGACGGCAACTACAAGACCCGCGCCGAGGTGAAGTTCGAGGGCGACACCCTGGTGA
ACCGCATCGAGCTGAAGGGCATCGACTTCAAGGAGGACGGCAACATCCTGGGGCACAAGCTGGAGTACAA
CTACAACAGCCACAACGTCTATATCATGGCCGACAAGCAGAAGAACGGCATCAAGGCGAACTTCAAGATC
CGCCACAACATCGAGGACGGCAGCGTGCAGCTCGCCGACCACTACCAGCAGAACACCCCCATCGGCGACG
GCCCCGTGCTGCTGCCCGACAACCACTACCTGAGCACCCAGTCCGCCCTGAGCAAAGACCCCAACGAGAA
GCGCGATCACATGGTCCTGCTGGAGTTCGTGACCGCCGCCGGGATCACTCTCGGCATGGACGAGCTGTAC
AAGTAATGAATTAATTAAGAATTCGATAAAATAAAAGATTTTATTTAGTCTCCAGAAAAAGGGGGGAATG
AAAGACCCCACCTGTAGGTTTGGCAAGCTAGCTTAAGTAACGCCATTTTGCAAGGCATGGAAAATACATA
ACTGAGAATAGAGAAGTTCAGATCAAGGTTAGGAACAGAGAGACAGCAGAATATGGGCCAAACAGGATAT
CTGTGGTAAGCAGTTCCTGCCCCGGCTCAGGGCCAAGAACAGATGGTCCCCAGATGCGGTCCCGCCCTCA
GCAGTTTCTAGAGAACCATCAGATGTTTCCAGGGTGCCCCAAGGACCTGAAATGACCCTGTGCCTTATTT
GAACTAACCAATCAGTTCGCTTCTCGCTTCTGTTCGCGCGCTTCTGCTCCCCGAGCTCAATAAAAGAGCC
CACAACCCCTCACTCGGCGCGCCAGTCCTCCGATAGACTGCGTCGCCCGGGTACCCGTGTATCCAATAAA
CCCTCTTGCAGTTGCATCCGACTTGTGGTCTCGCTGTTCCTTGGGAGGGTCTCCTCTGAGTGATTGACTA
CCCGTCAGCGGGGGTCTTTCATGGGTAACAGTTTCTTGAAGTTGGAGAACAACATTCTGAGGGTAGGAGT
CGAATATTAAGTAATCCTGACTCAATTAGCCACTGTTTTGAATCCACATACTCCAATACTCCTGAAATAG
TTCATTATGGACAGCGCAGAAAGAGCTGGGGAGAATTGTGAAATTGTTATCCGCTCACAATTCCACACAA
CATACGAGCCGGAAGCATAAAGTGTAAAGCCTGGGGTGCCTAATGAGTGAGCTAACTCACATTAATTGCG
TTGCGCTCACTGCCCGCTTTCCAGTCGGGAAACCTGTCGTGCCAGCTGCATTAATGAATCGGCCAACGCG
CGGGGAGAGGCGGTTTGCGTATTGGGCGCTCTTCCGCTTCCTCGCTCACTGACTCGCTGCGCTCGGTCGT
TCGGCTGCGGCGAGCGGTATCAGCTCACTCAAAGGCGGTAATACGGTTATCCACAGAATCAGGGGATAAC
GCAGGAAAGAACATGTGAGCAAAAGGCCAGCAAAAGGCCAGGAACCGTAAAAAGGCCGCGTTGCTGGCGT
TTTTCCATAGGCTCCGCCCCCCTGACGAGCATCACAAAAATCGACGCTCAAGTCAGAGGTGGCGAAACCC
GACAGGACTATAAAGATACCAGGCGTTTCCCCCTGGAAGCTCCCTCGTGCGCTCTCCTGTTCCGACCCTG
CCGCTTACCGGATACCTGTCCGCCTTTCTCCCTTCGGGAAGCGTGGCGCTTTCTCATAGCTCACGCTGTA
GGTATCTCAGTTCGGTGTAGGTCGTTCGCTCCAAGCTGGGCTGTGTGCACGAACCCCCCGTTCAGCCCGA
CCGCTGCGCCTTATCCGGTAACTATCGTCTTGAGTCCAACCCGGTAAGACACGACTTATCGCCACTGGCA
GCAGCCACTGGTAACAGGATTAGCAGAGCGAGGTATGTAGGCGGTGCTACAGAGTTCTTGAAGTGGTGGC
CTAACTACGGCTACACTAGAAGAACAGTATTTGGTATCTGCGCTCTGCTGAAGCCAGTTACCTTCGGAAA
AAGAGTTGGTAGCTCTTGATCCGGCAAACAAACCACCGCTGGTAGCGGTGGTTTTTTTGTTTGCAAGCAG
CAGATTACGCGCAGAAAAAAAGGATCTCAAGAAGATCCTTTGATCTTTTCTACGGGGTCTGACGCTCAGT
GGAACGAAAACTCACGTTAAGGGATTTTGGTCATGAGATTATCAAAAAGGATCTTCACCTAGATCCTTTT
AAATTAAAAATGAAGTTTTAAATCAATCTAAAGTATATATGAGTAAACTTGGTCTGACAGTTACCAATGC
TTAATCAGTGAGGCACCTATCTCAGCGATCTGTCTATTTCGTTCATCCATAGTTGCCTGACTCCCCGTCG
TGTAGATAACTACGATACGGGAGGGCTTACCATCTGGCCCCAGTGCTGCAATGATACCGCGAGACCCACG
CTCACCGGCTCCAGATTTATCAGCAATAAACCAGCCAGCCGGAAGGGCCGAGCGCAGAAGTGGTCCTGCA
ACTTTATCCGCCTCCATCCAGTCTATTAATTGTTGCCGGGAAGCTAGAGTAAGTAGTTCGCCAGTTAATA
GTTTGCGCAACGTTGTTGCCATTGCTACAGGCATCGTGGTGTCACGCTCGTCGTTTGGTATGGCTTCATT
CAGCTCCGGTTCCCAACGATCAAGGCGAGTTACATGATCCCCCATGTTGTGCAAAAAAGCGGTTAGCTCC
TTCGGTCCTCCGATCGTTGTCAGAAGTAAGTTGGCCGCAGTGTTATCACTCATGGTTATGGCAGCACTGC
ATAATTCTCTTACTGTCATGCCATCCGTAAGATGCTTTTCTGTGACTGGTGAGTACTCAACCAAGTCATT
CTGAGAATAGTGTATGCGGCGACCGAGTTGCTCTTGCCCGGCGTCAATACGGGATAATACCGCGCCACAT
AGCAGAACTTTAAAAGTGCTCATCATTGGAAAACGTTCTTCGGGGCGAAAACTCTCAAGGATCTTACCGC
TGTTGAGATCCAGTTCGATGTAACCCACTCGTGCACCCAACTGATCTTCAGCATCTTTTACTTTCACCAG
CGTTTCTGGGTGAGCAAAAACAGGAAGGCAAAATGCCGCAAAAAAGGGAATAAGGGCGACACGGAAATGT
TGAATACTCATACTCTTCCTTTTTCAATATTATTGAAGCATTTATCAGGGTTATTGTCTCATGAGCGGAT
ACATATTTGAATGTATTTAGAAAAATAAACAAATAGGGGTTCCGCGCACATTTCCCCGAAAAGTGCCACC
TGACGTCTAAGAAACCATTATTATCATGACATTAACCTATAAAAATAGGCGTATCACGAGGCCCTTTCGT
CTCGCGCGTTTCGGTGATGACGGTGAAAACCTCTGACACATGCAGCTCCCGGAGACGGTCACAGCTTGTC
TGTAAGCGGATGCCGGGAGCAGACAAGCCCGTCAGGGCGCGTCAGCGGGTGTTGGCGGGTGTCGGGGCTG
GCTTAACTATGCGGCATCAGAGCAGATTGTACTGAGAGTGCACCATATGCGGTGTGAAATACCGCACAGA
TGCGTAAGGAGAAAATACCGCATCAGGCGCCATTCGCCATTCAGGCTGCGCAACTGTTGGGAAGGGCGAT
CGGTGCGGGCCTCTTCGCTATTACGCCAGCTGGCGAAAGGGGGATGTGCTGCAAGGCGATTAAGTTGGGT
AACGCCAGGGTTTTCCCAGTCACGACGTTGTAAAACGACGGCGCAAGGAATGGTGCATGCAAGGAGATGG
CGCCCAACAGTCCCCCGGCCACGGGGCCTGCCACCATACCCACGCCGAAACAAGCGCTCATGAGCCCGAA
GTGGCGAGCCCGATCTTCCCCATCGGTGATGTCGGCGATATAGGCGCCAGCAACCGCACCTGTGGCGCCG
GTGATGCCGGCCACGATGCGTCCGGCGTAGAGGCGATTAGTCCAATTTGTTAAAGACAGGATATCAGTGG
TCCAGGCTCTAGTTTTGACTCAACAATATCACCAGCTGAAGCCTATAGAGTACGAGCCATAGATAAAATA
AAAGATTTTATTTAGTCTCCAGAAAAAGGGGGGAAT
Features (pLannotate 1.2.2; 20 found; start..end, strand, type, name):
    578..919     +  misc_feature   MESV Ψ: packaging signal of murine embryonic stem cell virus
    986..1402    +  CDS            gag (truncated): truncated Moloney murine leukemia virus (MMLV) gag gene lacking the start codon
   1474..2592    +  CDS            Casp4: CASP4_MOUSE - Also known as Casp11 From Mus musculus (Mouse).
   2596..2629    -  misc_feature   MCS (fragment): pBluescript multiple cloning site
   2731..3193    +  misc_feature   IRES: internal ribosome entry site (IRES) of the encephalomyocarditis virus (EMCV)
   3207..3926    +  CDS            EGFP: the original enhanced GFP (Yang et al., 1996) mammalian codon-optimized
   3988..4502    +  LTR            3' LTR: 3' long terminal repeat from murine embryonic stem cell virus
   4664..4680    -  protein_bind   lac operator: The lac repressor binds to the lac operator to inhibit transcription in E. coli. This inhibition can be relieved by adding lactose or isopropyl-β-D-thiogalactopyranoside (IPTG). lac repressor encoded by lacI
   4688..4718    -  promoter       lac promoter: promoter for the E. coli lac operon
   4733..4754    -  protein_bind   CAP binding site: CAP binding activates transcription in the presence of cAMP. E. coli catabolite activator protein
   4767..4859    -  CDS            lacI (fragment): lac repressor; lacI; The lac repressor binds to the lac operator to inhibit transcription in E. coli. This inhibition can be relieved by adding lactose or isopropyl-β-D-thiogalactopyranoside (IPTG).
   5042..5630    -  rep_origin     ori: high-copy-number ColE1/pMB1/pBR322/pUC origin of replication
   5801..6661    -  CDS            AmpR: β-lactamase; bla; confers resistance to ampicillin, carbenicillin, and related antibiotics
   6662..6766    -  promoter       AmpR promoter: bla
   6861..6896    +  CDS            rop (fragment): Rop protein, which maintains plasmids at low copy number; rop
   6998..7097    +  misc_feature   bom (fragment): basis of mobility region from pBR322
   7103..7252    -  CDS            lacZα (fragment): LacZα fragment of β-galactosidase; lacZ fragment
   7252..7453    -  CDS            TcR (fragment): tetracycline efflux protein; tet; confers resistance to tetracycline
   7454..7552    +  CDS            env (fragment): murine leukemia virus gPr80 envelope polyprotein precursor; env; proteolytically cleaved into gp70SU and p15TM subunits
   7594..514     +  LTR            5' LTR (across the origin): 5' long terminal repeat from murine embryonic stem cell virus
