>Addgene plasmid #214316 | pMSCV-Myc-Caspase-11_humanized-mutant Sequencing Result | analyzer sequence | sequence record 422646
GGCGCAGCGGTCGGGCTGAACGGGGGGTTCGTGCACACAGCCCAGCTTGGAGCGAACGACCTACACCGAA
CTGAGATACCTACAGCGTGAGCTATGAGAAAGCGCCACGCTTCCCGAAGGGAGAAAGGCGGACAGGTATC
CGGTAAGCGGCAGGGTCGGAACAGGAGAGCGCACGAGGGAGCTTCCAGGGGGAAACGCCTGGTATCTTTA
TAGTCCTGTCGGGTTTCGCCACCTCTGACTTGAGCGTCGATTTTTGTGATGCTCGTCAGGGGGGCGGAGC
CTATGGAAAAACGCCAGCAACGCGGCCTTTTTACGGTTCCTGGCCTTTTGCTGGCCTTTTGCTCACATGT
TCTTTCCTGCGTTATCCCCTGATTCTGTGGATAACCGTATTACCGCCTTTGAGTGAGCTGATACCGCTCG
CCGCAGCCGAACGACCGAGCGCAGCGAGTCAGTGAGCGAGGAAGCGGAAGAGCGCCCAATACGCAAACCG
CCTCTCCCCGCGCGTTGGCCGATTCATTAATGCAGCTGGCACGACAGGTTTCCCGACTGGAAAGCGGGCA
GTGAGCGCAACGCAATTAATGTGAGTTAGCTCACTCATTAGGCACCCCAGGCTTTACACTTTATGCTTCC
GGCTCGTATGTTGTGTGGAATTGTGAGCGGATAACAATTTCACACAGGAAACAGCTATGACCATGATTAC
GCCAAGCTTGCATGCCTGCAGGTCGACTCTAGAGGATCCCCTTGGTCTCAGAGCTTGTCTTCGAGGATGC
ACATGTGACCGAGGGATGAGACCGTGGAAACTTGGGACTTCAGATTCCACCCCTTGCAAGCGTGGAAAGC
CTTCCGACCAAGGGAAGTGTCGGATGTAGAGGAAATGGAAAGTTTGTTCTCAGATGGGGACTTGCTTGAT
TGCTTCACAAGAATGCCAGCTTATGCGGTAAACGCAGAGGAAGATTTAGCTGCAATCAGGAAAACGCCCG
AGATGGATGTCGGTCAAGAAGTTAAAGAACCTGCAGGAGACAGAAATCAATACTCAAACCCTGCAGAAAC
TTTCCTCAACAAGCTCCACAGGAAACACAGTAGGGAGGTGAAACACCAGGCCGCAAAGAAAGCTAAACGC
CTAGCTGAAATCCAGGAGTCAATGAGAGCTGAAGGTGATGCCGAACCAAATGAAATAAGCGGGGGCATGG
GGGCAATACCCAGCAACGCCGAACTTCCTGGGCCCAAAGGGTACCGAGCTCGAATTCACTGGCCGTCGTT
TTACAACGTCGTGACTGGGAAAACCCTGGCGTTACCCAACTTAATCGCCTTGCAGCACATCCCCCTTTCG
CCAGCTGGCGTAATAGCGAAGAGGCCCGCACCGATCGCCCTTCCCAACAGTTGCGCAGCCTGAATGGCGA
ATGGCGCCTGATGCGGTATTTTCTCCTTACGCATCTGTGCGGTATTTCACACCGCATATGGTGCACTCTC
AGTACAATCTGCTCTGATGCCGCATAGTTAAGCCAGCCCCGACACCCGCCAACACCCGCTGACGCGCCCT
GACGGGCTTGTCTGCTCCCGGCATCCGCTTACAGACAAGCTGTGACCATCTCCGGGAGCTGCATGTGTCA
GAGGTTTTCACCGTCATCACCGAAACGCGCGAGTCGAAAGGGCCTCGTGATACGCCTATTTTTATAGGTT
AATGTCATGATAATAATGGTTTCTTAGACGTCAGGTGGCACTTTTCGGGGAAATGTGCGCGGAACCCCTA
TTTGTTTATTTTTCTAAATACATTCAAATATGTATCCGCTCATGAGACAATAACCCTGATAAATGCTTCA
ATAATATTGAAAAAGGAAGAGTATGAGTATTCAACATTTCCGTGTCGCCCTTATTCCCTTTTTTGCGGCA
TTTTGCCTTCCTGTTTTTGCTCACCCAGAAACGCTGGTGAAAGTAAAAGATGCTGAAGATCAGTTGGGTG
CACGAGTGGGTTACATCGAACTGGATCTCAACAGCGGTAAGATCCTTGAGAGTTTTCGCCCCGAAGAACG
TTTTCCAATGATGAGCACTTTTAAAGTTCTGCTATGTGGCGCGGTATTATCCCGTATTGACGCCGGGCAA
GAGCAACTCGGTCGCCGCATACACTATTCTCAGAATGACTTGGTTGAGTACTCACCAGTCACAGAAAAGC
ATCTTACGGATGGCATGACAGTAAGAGAATTATGCAGTGCTGCCATAACCATGAGTGATAACACTGCGGC
CAACTTACTTCTGACAACGATCGGAGGACCGAAGGAGCTAACCGCTTTTTTGCACAACATGGGGGATCAT
GTAACTCGCCTTGATCGTTGGGAACCGGAGCTGAATGAAGCCATACCAAACGACGAGCGTGACACCACGA
TGCCTGTAGCAATGGCAACAACGTTGCGCAAACTATTAACTGGCGAACTACTTACTCTAGCTTCCCGGCA
ACAATTAATAGACTGGATGGAGGCGGATAAAGTTGCAGGACCACTTCTGCGCTCGGCCCTTCCGGCTGGC
TGGTTTATTGCTGATAAATCTGGAGCCGGTGAGCGTGGTTCTCGCGGTATCATTGCAGCACTGGGGCCAG
ATGGTAAGCCCTCCCGTATCGTAGTTATCTACACGACGGGGAGTCAGGCAACTATGGATGAACGAAATAG
ACAGATCGCTGAGATAGGTGCCTCACTGATTAAGCATTGGTAACTGTCAGACCAAGTTTACTCATATATA
CTTTAGATTGATTTAAAACTTCATTTTTAATTTAAAAGGATCTAGGTGAAGATCCTTTTTGATAATCTCA
TGACCAAAATCCCTTAACGTGAGTTTTCGTTCCACTGAGCGTCAGACCCCGTAGAAAAGATCAAAGGATC
TTCTTGAGATCCTTTTTTTCTGCGCGTAATCTGCTGCTTGCAAACAAAAAAACCACCGCTACCAGCGGTG
GTTTGTTTGCCGGATCAAGAGCTACCAACTCTTTTTCCGAAGGTAACTGGCTTCAGCAGAGCGCAGATAC
CAAATACTGTTCTTCTAGTGTAGCCGTAGTTAGGCCACCACTTCAAGAACTCTGTAGCACCGCCTACATA
CCTCGCTCTGCTAATCCTGTTACCAGTGGCTGCTGCCAGTGGCGATAAGTCGTGTCTTACCGGGTTGGAC
TCAAGACGATAGTTACCGGATAA
Features (pLannotate 1.2.2; 12 found; start..end, strand, type, name):
    472..564     +  CDS            lacI (fragment): lac repressor; lacI; The lac repressor binds to the lac operator to inhibit transcription in E. coli. This inhibition can be relieved by adding lactose or isopropyl-β-D-thiogalactopyranoside (IPTG).
    577..598     +  protein_bind   CAP binding site: CAP binding activates transcription in the presence of cAMP. E. coli catabolite activator protein
    613..643     +  promoter       lac promoter: promoter for the E. coli lac operon
    651..667     +  protein_bind   lac operator: The lac repressor binds to the lac operator to inhibit transcription in E. coli. This inhibition can be relieved by adding lactose or isopropyl-β-D-thiogalactopyranoside (IPTG). lac repressor encoded by lacI
    704..741     -  misc_feature   MCS (fragment): pUC18/19 multiple cloning site
    794..1258    +  CDS            RDRP_PVXX3 (fragment): Protein inferred from homology: Swiss-Prot protein existence level 3. RNA replication. The central part of this protein possibly functions as an ATP-binding helicase (Probable). From Potato virus X (strain X3) (PVX).
   1244..1401    +  CDS            lacZα (fragment): LacZα fragment of β-galactosidase; lacZ fragment
   1407..1506    -  misc_feature   bom (fragment): basis of mobility region from pBR322
   1608..1643    -  CDS            rop (fragment): Rop protein, which maintains plasmids at low copy number; rop
   1738..1842    +  promoter       AmpR promoter: bla
   1843..2703    +  CDS            AmpR: β-lactamase; bla; confers resistance to ampicillin, carbenicillin, and related antibiotics
   2874..289     +  rep_origin     ori (across the origin): high-copy-number ColE1/pMB1/pBR322/pUC origin of replication
