[The description below was written by a language model from this plasmid's Addgene catalogue record and pLannotate feature annotations shown in this document.]
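Description:
pMSCV-Myc-Caspase-11_humanized-mutant is a gammaretroviral transfer plasmid built on the pMSCV-IRES-EGFP backbone, intended for expressing a gene in mammalian cells by retroviral transduction. In bacteria it is maintained through a high-copy ColE1/pUC-type origin and selected with ampicillin via the β-lactamase gene. The remaining bacterial elements called in the annotation (lac promoter/operator, and fragments of lacI, lacZα, rop, bom and TcR) are backbone remnants with no evident role in the payload.

The viral cassette is flanked by murine embryonic stem cell virus 5′ and 3′ LTRs. The 5′ LTR supplies the promoter listed in the record (MESV), and it is followed by the Ψ packaging signal and a truncated, start-codon-less gag segment that together promote encapsidation of the genomic RNA. Gag-pol and envelope functions are not encoded, apart from a short env fragment, and must come from a packaging system. The insert, cloned between NotI and SalI sites, is mouse Casp4 (caspase-11) with an N-terminal Myc tag. The catalogue gives "Caspase-11 enzymatic domain" as an alternative name. It carries two substitution clusters, KLS288YKT and KASIHS348TPRAKA; the construct name describes these as humanizing, and the associated study concerns cytokine cleavage by human caspase-4. Downstream, an EMCV IRES drives EGFP from the same transcript, so transduced cells can be identified or sorted by fluorescence.

The full 7,596-nt sequence record covers all of these elements. A second, 3,173-nt sequencing record contains only bacterial backbone features plus a homology hit to a potato virus X replicase fragment. It lacks the LTRs, insert and reporter, so it does not describe the construct as catalogued.
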