Addgene plasmid #214316: pMSCV-Myc-Caspase-11_humanized-mutant
Purpose: Expression of gene in mammalian cells by retroviral transduction
Depositing lab: Jonathan Kagan. Depositing organization: Boston Children's Hospital. Publication: Structural insights into cytokine cleavage by inflammatory caspase-4. Devant P, Dong Y, Mintseris J, Ma W, Gygi SP, Wu H, Kagan JC. Nature. 2023 Dec;624(7991):451-459. doi: 10.1038/s41586-023-06751-9. Epub 2023 Nov 22. PubMed 37993712.
Backbone
  Vector backbone: pMSCV-IRES-EGFP
  Backbone size w/o insert (bp): 6400
  Vector type: Retroviral
Growth in bacteria
  Bacterial resistance: Ampicillin, 100 μg/mL
  Growth temperature: 37°C
  Growth strain: NEB Stable
  Copy number: High Copy
Gene/Insert
  Gene/Insert name: CASP4 (alt name: Caspase-11 enzymatic domain)
  Species: M. musculus (mouse)
  Mutation: KLS288YKT_KASIHS348TPRAKA
  Entrez Gene: Casp4 (a.k.a. CASP-11, CASP-4, Casp11, Caspl, ich-3)
  Promoter: MESV
  Tag / fusion protein: Myc (N terminal on insert)
  Cloning method: Restriction Enzyme; 5′ cloning site NotI (not destroyed); 3′ cloning site SalI (not destroyed)
  Sequencing primers: 5′ MSCV-fwd; 3′ MSCV-rev
Terms and licenses: Academic/Nonprofit Terms; Industry Terms: Not Available to Industry
How to cite: pMSCV-Myc-Caspase-11_humanized-mutant was a gift from Jonathan Kagan (Addgene plasmid # 214316 ; http://n2t.net/addgene:214316 ; RRID:Addgene_214316)
